>Addgene plasmid #66126 | pHSG-PCNA2 | depositor full sequence | sequence record 112667 | pHSG-PCNA2 sequence 2964 bps
ACGGAAGATCACTTCGCAGAATAAATAAATCCTGGTGTCCCTGTTGATACCGGGAAGCCCTGGGCCAACT
TTTGGCGAAAATGAGACGTTGATCGGCACGTAAGAGGTTCCAACTTTCACCATAATGAAATAAGATCACT
ACCGGGCGTATTTTTTGAGTTATCGAGATTTTCAGGAGCTAAGGAAGCTAAAATGGAGAAAAAAATCACT
GGATATACCACCGTTGATATATCCCAATGGCATCGTAAAGAACATTTTGAGGCATTTCAGTCAGTTGCTC
AATGTACCTATAACCAGACCGTTCAGCTGGATATTACGGCCTTTTTAAAGACCGTAAAGAAAAATAAGCA
CAAGTTTTATCCGGCCTTTATTCACATTCTTGCCCGCCTGATGAATGCTCATCCGGAATTTCGTATGGCA
ATGAAAGACGGTGAGCTGGTGATATGGGATAGTGTTCACCCTTGTTACACCGTTTTCCATGAGCAAACTG
AAACGTTTTCATCGCTCTGGAGTGAATACCACGACGATTTCCGGCAGTTTCTACACATATATTCGCAAGA
TGTGGCGTGTTACGGTGAAAACCTGGCCTATTTCCCTAAAGGGTTTATTGAGAATATGTTTTTCGTCTCA
GCCAATCCCTGGGTGAGTTTCACCAGTTTTGATTTAAACGTGGCCAATATGGACAACTTCTTCGCCCCCG
TTTTCACCATGGGCAAATATTATACGCAAGGCGACAAGGTGCTGATGCCGCTGGCGATTCAGGTTCATCA
TGCCGTCTGTGATGGCTTCCATGTCGGCAGAATGCTTAATGAATTACAACAGTACTGCGATGAGTGGCAG
GGCGGGGCGTAATTTTTTTAAGGCAGTTATTGGTGCCCTTAAACGCCTGGTGCTACGCCTGAATAAGTGA
TAATAAGCGGATGAATGGCAGAAATTCAGCTTGGCCCAGTGCCAAGCTCCAATACGCAAACCGCCTCTCC
CCGCGCGTTGGCCGATTCATTAATGCAGCTGGCACGACAGGTTTCCCGACTGGAAAGCGGGCAGTGAGCG
CAACGCAATTAATGTGAGTTAGCTCACTCATTAGGCACCCCAGGCTTTACACTTTATGCTTCCGGCTCGT
ATGTTGTGTGGAATTGTGAGCGGATAACAATTTCACACAGGAAACAGCTATGACCATGATTACGAATTCG
AGCTCGGTACCCGGGGATCCGCTCTTCAGTCTGCCCTTGGTGCAATGTAAAAGTCCCCATAGCCTTCCTG
CGGTAATTTAAATCGAAGCTTCAAAGGAATTTGAGAACCAAAATACAATTCCATTGAATCGGAAGCGCGA
CGCATTTTAGTTGTATTCGCAACGTATTCCATCCCATAACTGCTACTGACATCTGCGCCAGAAGCTTCTA
ATAACGTACCGTTATCCGTTGACAACTCTACTTTTGCAGTGGAGAGGTCTCCAATAACTTCAAAATAAAG
TTTATTCTCCTTGGAGTGTATATTCAAAACTTCACCTAAATCAGATAACTCGTCAATTATATCCGCAAAA
GTTATAGTGAGTAGTTGAGCCTTAAATGGAAACTCTAAATTGACTGAAGGCGGCTGTGTAGATTCAACTT
GAATTAATGGAAGCTCGAAAGATCTAGTGAATTCTCCATCAAAAGTAAGTGTTAATTTAGATTCGTTCGA
GGATAGTATTAACGTATCGTCCTTTAAAACACGTTTTAGTATATCATTTACATCCTCTAACTTAAACCCT
ATTATTTCCTTCTCTTGACTAACTTCAAATCCCTCAAAGTAACTCGATGGGAGAAATATATCTAGAAAAA
CTACTCTTGAAGGATCAATTCCGCTAACTCTTATACCCTCCTTAGTAACAATAAAGTTGGCTTCACTCAA
GAAGTCACCCACAGTTCTTAATATATAAGAGAATGAGACAGCGTCAATTACCTTAGCTTTCATCATATGC
TGCAGGCATGCAAGCTTGGCACTGGCCGTCGTTTTACAACGTCGTGACTGGGAAAACCCTGGCGTTACCC
AACTTAATCGCCTTGCAGCACATCCCCCTTTCGCCAGCTGGCGTAATAGCGAAGAGGCCCGCACCGATCG
CCCTTCCCAACAGTTGCGCAGCCTGAATGGCGAATGAGCTTCTTCCGCTTCCTCGCTCACTGACTCGCTG
CGCTCGGTCGTTCGGCTGCGGCGAGCGGTATCAGCTCACTCAAAGGCGGTAATACGGTTATCCACAGAAT
CAGGGGATAACGCAGGAAAGAACATGTGAGCAAAAGGCCAGCAAAAGGCCAGGAACCGTAAAAAGGCCGC
GTTGCTGGCGTTTTTCCATAGGCTCCGCCCCCCTGACGAGCATCACAAAAATCGACGCTCAAGTCAGAGG
TGGCGAAACCCGACAGGACTATAAAGATACCAGGCGTTTCCCCCTGGAAGCTCCCTCGTGCGCTCTCCTG
TTCCGACCCTGCCGCTTACCGGATACCTGTCCGCCTTTCTCCCTTCGGGAAGCGTGGCGCTTTCTCAATG
CTCACGCTGTAGGTATCTCAGTTCGGTGTAGGTCGTTCGCTCCAAGCTGGGCTGTGTGCACGAACCCCCC
GTTCAGCCCGACCGCTGCGCCTTATCCGGTAACTATCGTCTTGAGTCCAACCCGGTAAGACACGACTTAT
CGCCACTGGCAGCAGCCACTGGTAACAGGATTAGCAGAGCGAGGTATGTAGGCGGTGCTACAGAGTTCTT
GAAGTGGTGGCCTAACTACGGCTACACTAGAAGGACAGTATTTGGTATCTGCGCTCTGCTGAAGCCAGTT
ACCTTCGGAAAAAGAGTTGGTAGCTCTTGATCCGGCAAACAAACCACCGCTGGTAGCGGTGGTTTTTTTG
TTTGCAAGCAGCAGATTACGCGCAGAAAAAAAGGATCTCAAGAAGATCCTTTGATCTTTTCTACGGGGTC
TGACGCTCAGTGGAACTCCGTCGA
Features (pLannotate 1.2.2; 11 found; start..end, strand, type, name):
     90..192     +  promoter       cat promoter: promoter of the E. coli cat gene encoding chloramphenicol acetyltransferase
    193..849     +  CDS            cat: CAT_ECOLX - Experimental evidence at protein level: Swiss-Prot protein existence level 1. This enzyme is an effector of chloramphenicol resistance in bacteria. From Escherichia coli. This protein is used as a marker in many commonly used cloning vectors, such as pACYC184.
    959..1047    +  CDS            lacI (fragment): lac repressor; lacI; The lac repressor binds to the lac operator to inhibit transcription in E. coli. This inhibition can be relieved by adding lactose or isopropyl-β-D-thiogalactopyranoside (IPTG).
   1060..1081    +  protein_bind   CAP binding site: CAP binding activates transcription in the presence of cAMP. E. coli catabolite activator protein
   1096..1126    +  promoter       lac promoter: promoter for the E. coli lac operon
   1134..1150    +  protein_bind   lac operator: The lac repressor binds to the lac operator to inhibit transcription in E. coli. This inhibition can be relieved by adding lactose or isopropyl-β-D-thiogalactopyranoside (IPTG). lac repressor encoded by lacI
   1184..1210    +  misc_feature   MCS (fragment): pUC18/19 multiple cloning site
   1219..1953    -  CDS            pcn2: PCNA2_SACS2 - Also known as pcnA-2. Experimental evidence at protein level: Swiss-Prot protein existence level 1. One of the sliding clamp subunits that acts as a moving platform for DNA processing. Responsible for tethering the catalytic subunit of DNA polymerase to DNA during high-speed replication. Heterotrimer stimulates the Holliday junction resolvase Hjc. DNA polymerase I, DNA ligase and the flap endonuclease may be constitutively associated with the PCNA heterotrimer forming a scanning complex able to couple DNA synthesis and Okazaki fragment maturation. From Saccharolobus solfataricus
   1960..1977    +  misc_feature   MCS (fragment): pUC18/19 multiple cloning site
   1980..2134    +  CDS            lacZα (fragment): LacZα fragment of β-galactosidase; lacZ fragment
   2323..2911    -  rep_origin     ori: high-copy-number ColE1/pMB1/pBR322/pUC origin of replication
