[The description below was written by a language model from this plasmid's Addgene catalogue record and pLannotate feature annotations shown in this document.]
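Description:
pHSG-PCNA2 is a small bacterial cloning plasmid of 2,964 bp built on the TaKaRa pHSG398 backbone, carrying the gene for PCNA2, one of the DNA polymerase sliding clamp subunits of the archaeon Sulfolobus (Saccharolobus) solfataricus P2. It is propagated in E. coli at high copy number from a ColE1/pUC-type origin of replication. Selection uses chloramphenicol through the cat gene, which encodes chloramphenicol acetyltransferase and is expressed from its own promoter. The rest of the backbone is the pUC-style lac region: a residual lacI fragment, CAP binding site, lac promoter and operator, and a pUC18/19-type multiple cloning site set within the lacZα fragment.

The 759 bp insert was amplified from a cell suspension of the P2 strain and placed between the PstI and BamHI sites of the polylinker, both of which remain intact, so the gene can be excised again. It splits the multiple cloning site and interrupts lacZα. In the annotated sequence the PCNA2 coding region lies on the strand opposite to the lac promoter, so that promoter would not drive it. This matches the catalogue classification as a cloning vector rather than an expression construct, and no tags or fusion partners are annotated. PCNA2 is one subunit of the heterotrimeric Sulfolobus PCNA ring, which acts as a moving platform tethering DNA polymerase and other DNA-processing enzymes to DNA. The associated publication concerns assembling a P450 with ferredoxin and ferredoxin reductase by fusing them to PCNA, which suggests the plasmid serves as a source template of the PCNA2 gene for subcloning into such fusions, although the record states its purpose only as S. solfataricus PCNA2.
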