Addgene plasmid #66126: pHSG-PCNA2
Purpose: S. solfataricus PCNA2
Depositing lab: Teruyuki Nagamune. Depositing organization: The University of Tokyo. Publication: Molecular assembly of P450 with ferredoxin and ferredoxin reductase by fusion to PCNA. Hirakawa H, Nagamune T. Chembiochem. 2010 Jul 26;11(11):1517-20. doi: 10.1002/cbic.201000226. PubMed 20607777.
Backbone
  Vector backbone: pHSG398
  Backbone manufacturer: TaKaRa
  Backbone size w/o insert (bp): 2205
  Total vector size (bp): 2964
  Vector type: Cloning vector
Growth in bacteria
  Bacterial resistance: Chloramphenicol, 25 μg/mL
  Growth temperature: 37°C
  Growth strain: DH5alpha
  Copy number: High Copy
Gene/Insert
  Gene/Insert name: DNA polymerase sliding clamp 2 (alt name: PCNA2)
  Species: Sulfolobus solfataricus P2
  Insert size (bp): 759
  GenBank ID: NP_342519
  Entrez Gene: SSO_RS05185 (a.k.a. SSO_RS05185, SSO1047)
  Cloning method: Restriction Enzyme; 5′ cloning site PstI (not destroyed); 3′ cloning site BamHI (not destroyed)
  Sequencing primers: 5′ M13 (-40); 3′ M13 Reverse
Terms and licenses: Academic/Nonprofit Terms; Industry Terms: Not Available to Industry
Depositor comments: We cloned the PCNA2 gene from the cell suspension of S. solfataricus P2 strain (ATCC35092).
How to cite: pHSG-PCNA2 was a gift from Teruyuki Nagamune (Addgene plasmid # 66126 ; http://n2t.net/addgene:66126 ; RRID:Addgene_66126)
