>Addgene plasmid #66126 | pHSG-PCNA2 | addgene partial sequence | sequence record 117911 | M13pUC-Rev 5'-AGCGGATAACAATTTCACACAGG-3'
AATTCGAGCTCGGTACCCGGGGATCCGCTCTTCAGTCTGCCCTTGGTGCAATGTAAAAGTCCCCATAGCC
TTCCTGCGGTAATTTAAATCGAAGCTTCAAAGGAATTTGAGAACCAAAATACAATTCCATTGAATCGGAA
GCGCGACGCATTTTAGTTGTATTCGCAACGTATTCCATCCCATAACTGCTACTGACATCTGCGCCAGAAG
CTTCTAATAACGTACCGTTATCCGTTGACAACTCTACTTTTGCAGTGGAGAGGTCTCCAATAACTTCAAA
ATAAAGTTTATTCTCCTTGGAGTGTATATTCAAAACTTCACCTAAATCAGATAACTCGTCAATTATATCC
GCAAAAGTTATAGTGAGTAGTTGAGCCTTAAATGGAAACTCTAAATTGACTGAAGGCGGCTGTGTAGATT
CAACTTGAATTAATGGAAGCTCGAAAGATCTAGTGAATTCTCCATCAAAAGTAAGTGTTAATTTAGATTC
GTTCGAGGATAGTATTAACGTATCGTCCTTTAAAACACGTTTTAGTATATCATTTACATCCTCTAACTTA
AACCCTATTATTTCCTTCTCTTGACTAACTTCAAATCCCTCAAAGTAACTCGATGGGAGAAATATATCTA
GAAAAACTACTCTTGAAGGATCAATTCCGCTAACTCTTATACCCTCCTTAGTAACAATAAAGTTGGCTTC
ACTCAAGAAGTCACCCACAGTTCTTAATATATAAGAGAATGAGACAGCGTCAATTACCTTAGCTTTCATC
ATATGCTGCAGGCATGCAAGCTTGGCACTGGCCGTCGTTTTACAACGTCGTGACTGGGAAAACCCTGGCG
TTACCCAACTTAATCGCCTTGCAGCACATCCCCCTTTCGCCAGCTGGCGTAATAGCGAAGAGGCCCGCAC
CGATCGCCCTTCCCAACAGTTGCGCAGCCTGAATGGCGAATGAGCTTCTTCCGCTTCCTCGCTCACTGAC
TCGCTGCGCTCGGTCGTTCGGCTGCGGCGAGCGGTATCAGCTCACTC
