>Addgene plasmid #66126 | pHSG-PCNA2 | addgene partial sequence | sequence record 117912 | L4440 5'-AGCGAGTCAGTGAGCGAG-3'
TTCAGGCTGCGCAACTGTTGGGAAGGGCGATCGGTGCGGGCCTCTTCGCTATTACGCCAGCTGGCGAAAG
GGGGATGTGCTGCAAGGCGATTAAGTTGGGTAACGCCAGGGTTTTCCCAGTCACGACGTTGTAAAACGAC
GGCCAGTGCCAAGCTTGCATGCCTGCAGCATATGATGAAAGCTAAGGTAATTGACGCTGTCTCATTCTCT
TATATATTAAGAACTGTGGGTGACTTCTTGAGTGAAGCCAACTTTATTGTTACTAAGGAGGGTATAAGAG
TTAGCGGAATTGATCCTTCAAGAGTAGTTTTTCTAGATATATTTCTCCCATCGAGTTACTTTGAGGGATT
TGAAGTTAGTCAAGAGAAGGAAATAATAGGGTTTAAGTTAGAGGATGTAAATGATATACTAAAACGTGTT
TTAAAGGACGATACGTTAATACTATCCTCGAACGAATCTAAATTAACACTTACTTTTGATGGAGAATTCA
CTAGATCTTTCGAGCTTCCATTAATTCAAGTTGAATCTACACAGCCGCCTTCAGTCAATTTAGAGTTTCC
ATTTAAGGCTCAACTACTCACTATAACTTTTGCGGATATAATTGACGAGTTATCTGATTTAGGTGAAGTT
TTGAATATACACTCCAAGGAGAATAAACTTTATTTTGAAGTTATTGGAGACCTCTCCACTGCAAAAGTAG
AGTTGTCAACGGATAACGGTACGTTATTAGAAGCTTCTGGCGCAGATGTCAGTAGCAGTTATGGGATGGA
ATACGTTGCGAATACAACTAAAATGCGTCGCGCTTCCGATTCAATGGAATTGTATTTTGGTTCTCAAATT
CCTTTGAAGCTTCGATTTAAATTACCGCAGGAAGGCTATGGGGACTTTTACATTGCACCAAGGGCAGACT
GAAGAGCGGATCCCCGGGTACCGAGCTCGAATTCGTAATCATGGTCATAGCTGTTTCCTGTGTGAAATTG
TTATCCGCTCACAAT
